Addgene plasmid #12467: Top7 N32G K39E K40E V48V K55E
Depositing lab: David Baker. Depositing organization: University of Washington.
Backbone
  Vector backbone: pet29 b(+)
  Backbone size w/o insert (bp): 5371
  Vector type: Bacterial Expression
Growth in bacteria
  Bacterial resistance: Kanamycin, 50 μg/mL
  Growth temperature: 37°C
  Growth strain: DH5alpha
  Growth instructions: Plasmids are provided in DH5 alpha, but for protein expression, BL21(DE3)pLysS is recommended.
  Copy number: High Copy
Gene/Insert
  Gene/Insert name: Top7 N32G K39E K40E V48V K55E
  Insert size (bp): 321
  Mutation: N32G K39E K40E V48V K55E
  Tag / fusion protein: 6xHis (C terminal on insert)
  Cloning method: Restriction Enzyme
  Sequencing primers: 5′ T7
Terms and licenses: Academic/Nonprofit Terms; Industry Terms: Not Available to Industry
How to cite: Top7 N32G K39E K40E V48V K55E was a gift from David Baker (Addgene plasmid # 12467 ; http://n2t.net/addgene:12467 ; RRID:Addgene_12467)
