[The description below was written by a language model from this plasmid's Addgene catalogue record.]
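Description:
Top7 N32G K39E K40E V48V K55E is a bacterial expression plasmid built on the pET-29b(+) backbone (recorded as 5371 bp without insert) and carrying a 321 bp insert that encodes a mutant form of Top7. The name and mutation field list five changes: N32G, K39E, K40E, V48V and K55E. Three of these replace lysines with glutamates, one replaces an asparagine with glycine, and V48V leaves the residue as valine, which would be consistent with a silent codon change, although the record does not explain it. The protein carries a C-terminal 6xHis tag, allowing purification by immobilised metal affinity chromatography. The insert was introduced by restriction enzyme cloning, but the sites used are not given.

The plasmid is selected with kanamycin and is listed as high copy. No feature table is supplied, so the promoter and regulatory elements are not explicitly recorded. However, pET-series vectors generally drive expression from a T7 promoter under lac operator control, and the use of a T7 primer for 5′ sequencing fits this. Such a system requires a host supplying T7 RNA polymerase. In line with this, the record distinguishes a DH5alpha cloning strain used for propagation from a BL21(DE3)pLysS strain recommended for protein production. The record does not state the specific experimental purpose of the substitutions. The construct is evidently intended for recombinant production and purification of this Top7 variant in E. coli, for example for comparison with the parental protein or other variants.
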