>Addgene plasmid #12467 | Top7 N32G K39E K40E V48V K55E | depositor partial sequence | sequence record 7310 | Author sequence
ATGGGGGATATCCAGGTTCAAGTGAACATTGACGATAATGGTAAAAACTTCGATTATACTTATACCGTGA
CCACAGAATCGGAATTACAGAAGGTTTTGGGCGAACTGAAAGACTACATCGAAGAACAGGGGGCTAAACG
CGTTCGCATCTCGATTACCGCTCGTACGGAAAAAGAAGCAGAAAAATTTGCCGCGATTTTGATTAAAGTT
TTCGCCGAACTGGGTTATAATGATATTAACGTTACGTGGGACGGCGATACGGTGACAGTGGAAGGACAGT
TAGAGGGCGGTTCTCTCGAGCACCACCACCACCACCACTGA
